Addgene plasmid #105408: pJOG331
Purpose: Synthetic biology
Depositing lab: Johannes Stuttmann. Depositing organization: Martin-Luther-Universitaet Halle-Wittenberg. Publication: Peripheral infrastructure vectors and an extended set of plant parts for the Modular Cloning system. Gantner J, Ordon J, Ilse T, Kretschmer C, Gruetzner R, Lofke C, Dagdas Y, Burstenbinder K, Marillonnet S, Stuttmann J. PLoS One. 2018 May 30;13(5):e0197185. doi: 10.1371/journal.pone.0197185. eCollection 2018. PubMed 29847550.
Backbone
  Vector backbone: pAGM1301 (Engler et al., 2014)
  Vector type: Synthetic Biology
Growth in bacteria
  Bacterial resistance: Spectinomycin, 50 μg/mL
  Growth temperature: 37°C
  Growth strain: DH5alpha
  Copy number: High Copy
Gene/Insert
  Gene/Insert name: 6xHA tag fused to Twin-Strep tag
  Species: Synthetic
  Mutation: BsaI/ BpiI restriction sites removed
  Cloning method: Restriction Enzyme; 5′ cloning site BpiI (destroyed during cloning); 3′ cloning site BpiI (destroyed during cloning)
  Sequencing primers: 5′ CTTTGAGTGAGCTGATACCG; 3′ GGGTTCCGCGCACATTTC
Terms and licenses: Academic/Nonprofit Terms; Industry Terms: Not Available to Industry
How to cite: pJOG331 was a gift from Johannes Stuttmann (Addgene plasmid # 105408 ; http://n2t.net/addgene:105408 ; RRID:Addgene_105408)
