[The description below was written by a language model from this plasmid's Addgene catalogue record and pLannotate feature annotations shown in this document.]
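Description:
pJOG331 is a small (about 2.5 kb) level 0 part plasmid for the plant Modular Cloning (MoClo) Golden Gate system, built in the pAGM1301 backbone. It is a pure E. coli storage and donor vector. It replicates from a high-copy ColE1/pUC-type origin and is selected with spectinomycin through the aadA gene. An AmpR (bla) promoter is annotated upstream of this gene, and the short integrase and gentamicin acetyltransferase fragments flanking that region look like remnants of the integron context from which the resistance cassette derives, not functional genes. A short lacI fragment just upstream of the insert is likewise only a residual annotation.

The payload is a synthetic epitope and affinity tag module consisting of six HA repeats fused to a Twin-Strep tag. The feature table shows the HA portion as two adjacent 3xHA blocks. The Twin-Strep segment is not annotated, but it presumably occupies the unannotated stretch after the second HA block. The module was inserted through BpiI sites that were destroyed during cloning, and internal BsaI and BpiI sites were removed so that the part is compatible with the type IIS assembly steps used in MoClo. The plasmid carries no promoter or terminator for expressing the tag. It is meant to be released and joined in frame with promoter, coding sequence and terminator modules to build a transcription unit. The record does not state the fusion-site overhangs or whether the tag sits at the N- or C-terminal position.

In use, it adds a combined tag to proteins of interest, with HA serving for immunodetection or immunoprecipitation and Twin-Strep for Strep-Tactin-based affinity purification.
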