Features (pLannotate 1.2.2; 8 found; start..end, strand, type, name):
    286..335     +  CDS            lacI (fragment): lac repressor; lacI; The lac repressor binds to the lac operator to inhibit transcription in E. coli. This inhibition can be relieved by adding lactose or isopropyl-β-D-thiogalactopyranoside (IPTG).
    355..443     +  CDS            3xHA (fragment): three tandem HA epitope tags
    457..545     +  CDS            3xHA (fragment): three tandem HA epitope tags
    767..871     +  promoter       AmpR promoter: bla
    862..942     -  CDS            int (fragment): INT2_ECOLX - Protein inferred from homology: Swiss-Prot protein existence level 3. Putative integrase believed to be involved in the insertion of antibiotic resistance genes into plasmids and transposons. From Escherichia coli.
   1030..1086    +  CDS            GmR (fragment): gentamycin acetyltransferase; aacC1; confers resistance to gentamycin
   1093..1881    +  CDS            aadA: S3AD_ECOLX - Experimental evidence at protein level: Swiss-Prot protein existence level 1. Mediates bacterial resistance to the antibiotics streptomycin and spectinomycin. From Escherichia coli.
   2055..103     +  rep_origin     ori (across the origin): high-copy-number ColE1/pMB1/pBR322/pUC origin of replication
>Addgene plasmid #105408 | pJOG331 | addgene full sequence | sequence record 207064 | Addgene NGS Result
AGGGGGAAACGCCTGGTATCTTTATAGTCCTGTCGGGTTTCGCCACCTCTGACTTGAGCGTCGATTTTTG
TGATGCTCGTCAGGGGGGCGGAGCCTATGGAAAAACGCCAGCAACGCGGCCTTTTTACGGTTCCTGGCCT
TTTGCTGGCCTTTTGCTCACATGTTCTTTCCTGCGTTATCCCCTGATTCTGTGGATAACCGTATTACCGC
CTTTGAGTGAGCTGATACCGCTCGCCGCAGCCGAACGACCGAGCGCAGCGAGTCAGTGAGCGAGGAAGCG
GAAGAGCGCCCAATACGCAAACCGCCTCTCCCCGCGCGTTGGCCGATTCATTAATCACTCTGTGGTCTCA
TTCGTACCCATACGATGTTCCTGACTATGCGGGCTATCCCTATGACGTCCCGGACTATGCAGGATTGTAT
CCATATGACGTTCCAGATTACGCCACTAGAGCTGCTTACCCATACGATGTTCCTGACTATGCGGGCTATC
CCTATGACGTCCCGGACTATGCAGGATTGTATCCATATGACGTTCCAGATTACGCCGCTTCTGCTTGGTC
ACACCCACAGTTCGAGAAGGGAGGTGGATCTGGTGGAGGTTCAGGAGGATCAGCTTGGTCACATCCTCAA
TTTGAAAAATAGCTTTGAGACCACGAAGTGGCTCTTCAGTGGACGAAAGGGCCTCGTGATACGCCTATTT
TTATAGGTTAATGTCATGATAATAATGGTTTCTTAGACGTCAGGTGGCACTTTTCGGGGAAATGTGCGCG
GAACCCCTATTTGTTTATTTTTCTAAATACATTCAAATATGTATCCGCTCATGAGACAATAACCCTGATA
AATGCTTCAATAATATTGAAAAAGGAAGAGTATGCGCTCACGCAACTGGTCCAGAACCTTGACCGAACGC
AGCGGTGGTAACGGCGCAGTGGCGGTTTTCATGGCTTGTTATGACTGTTTTTTTTTGGGGTACAGTCTAT
GCCTCGGGCATCCAAGCAGCAAGCGCGTTACGCCGTGGGTCGATGTTTGATGTTATGGAGCAGCAACGAT
GTTACGCAGCAGGGCAGTCGCCCTAAAACAAAGTTAAACATCATGAGGGAAGCGGTGATCGCCGAAGTAT
CGACTCAACTATCAGAGGTAGTTGGCGTCATCGAGCGCCATCTCGAACCGACGTTGCTGGCCGTACATTT
GTACGGCTCCGCAGTGGATGGCGGCCTGAAGCCACACAGCGATATTGATTTGCTGGTTACGGTGACCGTA
AGGCTTGATGAAACAACGCGGCGAGCTTTGATCAACGACCTTTTGGAAACTTCGGCTTCCCCTGGAGAGA
GCGAGATTCTCCGCGCTGTAGAAGTCACCATTGTTGTGCACGACGACATCATTCCGTGGCGTTATCCAGC
TAAGCGCGAACTGCAATTTGGAGAATGGCAGCGCAATGACATTCTTGCAGGTATCTTCGAGCCAGCCACG
ATCGACATTGATCTGGCTATCTTGCTGACAAAAGCAAGAGAACATAGCGTTGCCTTGGTAGGTCCAGCGG
CGGAGGAACTCTTTGATCCGGTTCCTGAACAGGATCTATTTGAGGCGCTAAATGAAACCTTAACGCTATG
GAACTCGCCGCCCGACTGGGCTGGCGATGAGCGAAATGTAGTGCTTACGTTGTCCCGCATTTGGTACAGC
GCAGTAACCGGCAAAATCGCGCCGAAGGATGTCGCTGCCGACTGGGCAATGGAGCGCCTGCCGGCCCAGT
ATCAGCCCGTCATACTTGAAGCTAGACAGGCTTATCTTGGACAAGAAGAAGATCGCTTGGCCTCGCGCGC
AGATCAGTTGGAAGAATTTGTCCATTACGTAAAAGGCGAGATCACCAAGGTAGTCGGCAAATAACTGTCA
GACCAAGTTTACTCATATATACTTTAGATTGATTTAAAACTTCATTTTTAATTTAAAAGGATCTAGGTGA
AGATCCTTTTTGATAATCTCATGACCAAAATCCCTTAACGTGAGTTTTCGTTCCACTGAGCGTCAGACCC
CGTAGAAAAGATCAAAGGATCTTCTTGAGATCCTTTTTTTCTGCGCGTAATCTGCTGCTTGCAAACAAAA
AAACCACCGCTACCAGCGGTGGTTTGTTTGCCGGATCAAGAGCTACCAACTCTTTTTCCGAAGGTAACTG
GCTTCAGCAGAGCGCAGATACCAAATACTGTTCTTCTAGTGTAGCCGTAGTTAGGCCACCACTTCAAGAA
CTCTGTAGCACCGCCTACATACCTCGCTCTGCTAATCCTGTTACCAGTGGCTGCTGCCAGTGGCGATAAG
TCGTGTCTTACCGGGTTGGACTCAAGACGATAGTTACCGGATAAGGCGCAGCGGTCGGGCTGAACGGGGG
GTTCGTGCACACAGCCCAGCTTGGAGCGAACGACCTACACCGAACTGAGATACCTACAGCGTGAGCTATG
AGAAAGCGCCACGCTTCCCGAAGGGAGAAAGGCGGACAGGTATCCGGTAAGCGGCAGGGTCGGAACAGGA
GAGCGCACGAGGGAGCTTCC
